>Addgene plasmid #221867 | pEGFP-C1_N-NLS | addgene full sequence | sequence record 438368 | Addgene NGS Result
TAGTTATTAATAGTAATCAATTACGGGGTCATTAGTTCATAGCCCATATATGGAGTTCCGCGTTACATAA
CTTACGGTAAATGGCCCGCCTGGCTGACCGCCCAACGACCCCCGCCCATTGACGTCAATAATGACGTATG
TTCCCATAGTAACGCCAATAGGGACTTTCCATTGACGTCAATGGGTGGAGTATTTACGGTAAACTGCCCA
CTTGGCAGTACATCAAGTGTATCATATGCCAAGTACGCCCCCTATTGACGTCAATGACGGTAAATGGCCC
GCCTGGCATTATGCCCAGTACATGACCTTATGGGACTTTCCTACTTGGCAGTACATCTACGTATTAGTCA
TCGCTATTACCATGGTGATGCGGTTTTGGCAGTACATCAATGGGCGTGGATAGCGGTTTGACTCACGGGG
ATTTCCAAGTCTCCACCCCATTGACGTCAATGGGAGTTTGTTTTGGCACCAAAATCAACGGGACTTTCCA
AAATGTCGTAACAACTCCGCCCCATTGACGCAAATGGGCGGTAGGCGTGTACGGTGGGAGGTCTATATAA
GCAGAGCTGGTTTAGTGAACCGTCAGATCCGCTAGCGCTACCGGTCGCCACCATGCCAAAGAAGAAGCGA
AAGGTAGCAGATCCAGTGAGCAAGGGCGAGGAGCTGTTCACCGGGGTGGTGCCCATCCTGGTCGAGCTGG
ACGGCGACGTAAACGGCCACAAGTTCAGCGTGTCCGGCGAGGGCGAGGGCGATGCCACCTACGGCAAGCT
GACCCTGAAGTTCATCTGCACCACCGGCAAGCTGCCCGTGCCCTGGCCCACCCTCGTGACCACCCTGACC
TACGGCGTGCAGTGCTTCAGCCGCTACCCCGACCACATGAAGCAGCACGACTTCTTCAAGTCCGCCATGC
CCGAAGGCTACGTCCAGGAGCGCACCATCTTCTTCAAGGACGACGGCAACTACAAGACCCGCGCCGAGGT
GAAGTTCGAGGGCGACACCCTGGTGAACCGCATCGAGCTGAAGGGCATCGACTTCAAGGAGGACGGCAAC
ATCCTGGGGCACAAGCTGGAGTACAACTACAACAGCCACAACGTCTATATCATGGCCGACAAGCAGAAGA
ACGGCATCAAGGTGAACTTCAAGATCCGCCACAACATCGAGGACGGCAGCGTGCAGCTCGCCGACCACTA
CCAGCAGAACACCCCCATCGGCGACGGCCCCGTGCTGCTGCCCGACAACCACTACCTGAGCACCCAGTCC
GCCCTGAGCAAAGACCCCAACGAGAAGCGCGATCACATGGTCCTGCTGGAGTTCGTGACCGCCGCCGGGA
TCACTCTCGGCATGGACGAGCTGTACAAGTCCGGACTCAGATCTCGAGCTCAAGCTTCGAATTCTGCAGT
CGACGGTACCGCGGGCCCGGGATCCACCGGATCTAGATAACTGATCATAATCAGCCATACCACATTTGTA
GAGGTTTTACTTGCTTTAAAAAACCTCCCACACCTCCCCCTGAACCTGAAACATAAAATGAATGCAATTG
TTGTTGTTAACTTGTTTATTGCAGCTTATAATGGTTACAAATAAAGCAATAGCATCACAAATTTCACAAA
TAAAGCATTTTTTTCACTGCATTCTAGTTGTGGTTTGTCCAAACTCATCAATGTATCTTAACGCGTAAAT
TGTAAGCGTTAATATTTTGTTAAAATTCGCGTTAAATTTTTGTTAAATCAGCTCATTTTTTAACCAATAG
GCCGAAATCGGCAAAATCCCTTATAAATCAAAAGAATAGACCGAGATAGGGT
[37 nt withheld, positions 1803-1839]
AAAGAACGTGGACTCCAACGTCAAAGG
[49 nt withheld, positions 1867-1915]
T
[91 nt withheld, positions 1917-2007]
G
[124 nt withheld, positions 2009-2132]
CAGGTGGCACTTTTCGGGGAAATGTGCGCGGAACCCCTATTTGTTTATTTTTCTAAATACATTCAAATAT
GTATCCGCTCATGAGACAATAACCCTGATAAATGCTTCAATAATATTGAAAAAGGAAGAGTCCTGAGGCG
GAAAGAACCAGCTGTGGAATGTGTGTCAGTTAGGGTGTGGAAAGTCCCCAGGCTCCCCAGCAGGCAGAAG
TATGCAAAGCATGCATCTCAATTAGTCAGCAACCAGGTGTGGAAAGTCCCCAGGCTCCCCAGCAGGCAGA
AGTATGCAAAGCATGCATCTCAATTAGTCAGCAACCATAGTCCCGCCCCTAACTCCGCCCATCCCGCCCC
TAACTCCGCCCAGTTCCGCCCATTCTCCGCCCCATGGCTGACTAATTTTTTTTATTTATGCAGAGGCCGA
GGCCGCCTCGGCCTCTGAGCTATTCCAGAAGTAGTGAGGAGGCTTTTTTGGAGGCCTAGGCTTTTGCAAA
GATCGATCAAGAGACAGGATGAGGATCGTTTCGCATGATTGAACAAGATGGATTGCACGCAGGTTCTCCG
GCCGCTTGGGTGGAGAGGCTATTCGGCTATGACTGGGCACAACAGACAATCGGCTGCTCTGATGCCGCCG
TGTTCCGGCTGTCAGCGCAGGGGCGCCCGGTTCTTTTTGTCAAGACCGACCTGTCCGGTGCCCTGAATGA
ACTGCAAGACGAGGCAGCGCGGCTATCGTGGCTGGCCACGACGGGCGTTCCTTGCGCAGCTGTGCTCGAC
GTTGTCACTGAAGCGGGAAGGGACTGGCTGCTATTGGGCGAAGTGCCGGGGCAGGATCTCCTGTCATCTC
ACCTTGCTCCTGCCGAGAAAGTATCCATCATGGCTGATGCAATGCGGCGGCTGCATACGCTTGATCCGGC
TACCTGCCCATTCGACCACCAAGCGAAACATCGCATCGAGCGAGCACGTACTCGGATGGAAGCCGGTCTT
GTCGATCAGGATGATCTGGACGAAGAGCATCAGGGGCTCGCGCCAGCCGAACTGTTCGCCAGGCTCAAGG
CGAGCATGCCCGACGGCGAGGATCTCGTCGTGACCCATGGCGATGCCTGCTTGCCGAATATCATGGTGGA
AAATGGCCGCTTTTCTGGATTCATCGACTGTGGCCGGCTGGGTGTGGCGGACCGCTATCAGGACATAGCG
TTGGCTACCCGTGATATTGCTGAAGAGCTTGGCGGCGAATGGGCTGACCGCTTCCTCGTGCTTTACGGTA
TCGCCGCTCCCGATTCGCAGCGCATCGCCTTCTATCGCCTTCTTGACGAGTTCTTCTGAGCGGGACTCTG
GGGTTCGAAATGACCGACCAAGCGACGCCCAACCTGCCATCACGAGATTTCGATTCCACCGCCGCCTTCT
ATGAAAGGTTGGGCTTCGGAATCGTTTTCCGGGACGCCGGCTGGATGATCCTCCAGCGCGGGGATCTCAT
GCTGGAGTTCTTCGCCCACCCTAGGGGGAGGCTAACTGAAACACGGAAGGAGACAATACCGGAAGGAACC
CGCGCTATGACGGCAATAAAAAGACAGAATAAAACGCACGGTGTTGGGTCGTTTGTTCATAAACGCGGGG
TTCGGTCCCAGGGCTGGCACTCTGTCGATACCCCACCGAGACCCCATTGGGGCCAATACGCCCGCGTTTC
TTCCTTTTCCCCACCCCACCCCCCAAGTTCGGGTGAAGGCCCAGGGCTCGCAGCCAACGTCGGGGCGGCA
GGCCCTGCCATAGCCTCAGGTTACTCATATATACTTTAGATTGATTTAAAACTTCATTTTTAATTTAAAA
GGATCTAGGTGAAGATCCTTTTTGATAATCTCATGACCAAAATCCCTTAACGTGAGTTTTCGTTCCACTG
AGCGTCAGACCCCGTAGAAAAGATCAAAGGATCTTCTTGAGATCCTTTTTTTCTGCGCGTAATCTGCTGC
TTGCAAACAAAAAAACCACCGCTACCAGCGGTGGTTTGTTTGCCGGATCAAGAGCTACCAACTCTTTTTC
CGAAGGTAACTGGCTTCAGCAGAGCGCAGATACCAAATACTGTTCTTCTAGTGTAGCCGTAGTTAGGCCA
CCACTTCAAGAACTCTGTAGCACCGCCTACATACCTCGCTCTGCTAATCCTGTTACCAGTGGCTGCTGCC
AGTGGCGATAAGTCGTGTCTTACCGGGTTGGACTCAAGACGATAGTTACCGGATAAGGCGCAGCGGTCGG
GCTGAACGGGGGGTTCGTGCACACAGCCCAGCTTGGAGCGAACGACCTACACCGAACTGAGATACCTACA
GCGTGAGCTATGAGAAAGCGCCACGCTTCCCGAAGGGAGAAAGGCGGACAGGTATCCGGTAAGCGGCAGG
GTCGGAACAGGAGAGCGCACGAGGGAGCTTCCAGGGGGAAACGCCTGGTATCTTTATAGTCCTGTCGGGT
TTCGCCACCTCTGACTTGAGCGTCGATTTTTGTGATGCTCGTCAGGGGGGCGGAGCCTATGGAAAAACGC
CAGCAACGCGGCCTTTTTACGGTTCCTGGCCTTTTGCTGGCCTTTTGCTCACATGTTCTTTCCTGCGTTA
TCCCCTGATTCTGTGGATAACCGTATTACCGCCATGCAT
Features (pLannotate 1.2.2; 14 found; start..end, strand, type, name):
     61..364     +  enhancer       CMV enhancer: human cytomegalovirus immediate early enhancer
    365..568     +  promoter       CMV promoter: human cytomegalovirus (CMV) immediate early promoter
    646..1359    +  CDS            EGFP: EGFP is a basic (constitutively fluorescent) green fluorescent protein published in 1996, derived from Aequorea victoria. It is reported to be a rapidly-maturing weak dimer with moderate acid sensitivity.
   1360..1425    +  misc_feature   MCS: multiple cloning site
   1442..1526    +  CDS            large T antigen (fragment): large T antigen from SV40 (simian virus 40)
   1549..1670    +  polyA_signal   SV40 poly(A) signal: SV40 polyadenylation signal
   1704..2132    -  rep_origin     f1 ori (sequence partly withheld): f1 bacteriophage origin of replication; arrow indicates direction of (+) strand synthesis
   2159..2263    +  promoter       AmpR promoter: bla
   2265..2622    +  promoter       SV40 promoter: SV40 enhancer and early promoter
   2657..3451    +  CDS            NeoR/KanR: aminoglycoside phosphotransferase from Tn5; aph(3')-II (or nptII); confers resistance to neomycin, kanamycin, and G418 (Geneticin®)
   3472..3624    +  CDS            ble (fragment): BLE_KLEPN - Experimental evidence at protein level: Swiss-Prot protein existence level 1. Binding protein with a strong affinity to the bleomycin family of antibiotics. Binds to CL990; an antimitotic-antibiotic compound. From Klebsiella pneumoniae.
   3683..3730    +  polyA_signal   HSV TK poly(A) signal: herpes simplex virus thymidine kinase polyadenylation signal (Cole and Stacy, 1985)
   3821..3837    -  polyA_signal   bGH poly(A) signal (fragment): bovine growth hormone polyadenylation signal
   4059..4647    +  rep_origin     ori: high-copy-number ColE1/pMB1/pBR322/pUC origin of replication
