[The description below was written by a language model from this plasmid's Addgene catalogue record and pLannotate feature annotations shown in this document.]
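Description:
pEGFP-C1_N-NLS is an empty mammalian expression backbone of 4,761 bp, derived from Clontech's pEGFP-C1. It is designed for producing proteins fused to the C-terminus of EGFP and directed to the nucleus. The depositor modified the parent vector by adding an SV40 nuclear localization signal upstream of the EGFP coding sequence, so the expressed product reads NLS–EGFP–protein of interest. The automated feature table does not annotate the NLS as a separate feature. It would be expected in the interval between the CMV promoter and the annotated start of EGFP, but this placement rests on the depositor's description.

Expression is driven by the human cytomegalovirus immediate early enhancer and promoter. EGFP is followed directly by a multiple cloning site, into which a gene is inserted in frame, and transcripts are terminated by the SV40 polyadenylation signal. The short "large T antigen" fragment annotated just before that signal is probably SV40-derived sequence flanking the poly(A) region rather than a functional coding element. Similarly, the small ble and bGH poly(A) fragments appear to be partial matches with no stated function.

Selection relies on a single Tn5 NeoR/KanR gene placed behind tandem bacterial (bla) and SV40 early promoters and ending in an HSV TK poly(A) signal. This gives kanamycin resistance in E. coli and allows G418 selection of stably transfected mammalian cells. A high-copy ColE1/pUC origin supports bacterial propagation, and an f1 origin permits single-stranded DNA production. The vector is suited to transient or stable expression of nuclear-targeted, fluorescently tagged proteins. It was deposited with a study of human DNA polymerase eta regulation.
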