Addgene plasmid #221867: pEGFP-C1_N-NLS
Purpose: (Empty Backbone) Empty backbone for expressing GFP-fusion proteins in mammalian cells with a nuclear localization signal (NLS).
Depositing lab: Roger Woodgate. Depositing organization: National Institute of Child Health and Human Development (NICHD). Publication: Human DNA polymerase eta is regulated by mutually exclusive mono-ubiquitination and mono-NEDDylation. Moreno NC, Korchak EJ, Latancia MT, D'Orlando DA, Adegbenro T, Barnes RP, Bezsonova I, Woodgate R, Ashton NW. Nucleic Acids Res. 2026 Feb 5;54(4):gkag098. doi: 10.1093/nar/gkag098. PubMed 41693564.
Backbone
  Vector backbone: pEGFP-C1
  Backbone manufacturer: Clontech
  Backbone size (bp): 4761
  Modifications to backbone: A nuclear localization signal (NLS) has been fused to the N-terminus of EGFP
  Vector type: Mammalian Expression
  Tag / fusion protein: EGFP (N terminal on backbone)
Growth in bacteria
  Bacterial resistance: Kanamycin, 50 μg/mL
  Growth temperature: 37°C
  Growth strain: DH5alpha
  Copy number: High Copy
Terms and licenses: Academic/Nonprofit Terms; Industry Terms: Not Available to Industry
Depositor comments: This is a variant of pEGFP-C1 (Clontech) that we modified by addition of an SV40 nuclear localization signal upstream of the EGFP coding sequence. Please visit https://doi.org/10.1101/2024.10.12.618026 for bioRxiv preprint.
How to cite: pEGFP-C1_N-NLS was a gift from Roger Woodgate (Addgene plasmid # 221867 ; http://n2t.net/addgene:221867 ; RRID:Addgene_221867)
